Addgene plasmid #226853: ancBE4-NG
Purpose: Expresses ancBE4max-NG base editor in mammalian cells with eGFP marker
Depositing lab: Alexis Komor. Publication: Genome editing with programmable base editors in human cells. Osgood NRB, Zawalick NM, Sawyer CB, Cowan QT, Gu S, Mawson SJ, Ranzau BL, Li L, Gymrek M, Goren A, Komor AC. Methods Enzymol. 2025;712:351-404. doi: 10.1016/bs.mie.2025.01.001. Epub 2025 Feb 5. PubMed 40121079.
Backbone
  Vector backbone: pCMV
  Vector type: Mammalian Expression
Growth in bacteria
  Bacterial resistance: Ampicillin, 100 μg/mL
  Growth temperature: 37°C
  Growth strain: DH5alpha
  Copy number: High Copy
Gene/Insert
  Gene/Insert name: ancBE4max-NG
  Species: Other
  Promoter: CMV
  Cloning method: Unknown
Terms and licenses: Academic/Nonprofit Terms; Industry Terms: Not Available to Industry
How to cite: ancBE4-NG was a gift from Alexis Komor (Addgene plasmid # 226853 ; http://n2t.net/addgene:226853 ; RRID:Addgene_226853)
