[The description below was written by a language model from this plasmid's Addgene catalogue record and pLannotate feature annotations shown in this document.]
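Description:
ancBE4-NG is a mammalian expression plasmid on a pCMV backbone that produces the ancBE4max-NG cytosine base editor together with an eGFP marker. It is propagated in E. coli as a high-copy plasmid through a ColE1/pUC-type origin and selected with ampicillin via the β-lactamase gene and its native promoter. Short remnants of lac regulatory elements, a lacI fragment, a pBluescript polylinker fragment, an SV40 promoter fragment and a pBR322 bom fragment are backbone leftovers with no evident role. No mammalian selection marker is annotated.

The payload is a single transcription unit driven by the CMV immediate-early enhancer and promoter and terminated by the bovine growth hormone polyadenylation signal. A T7 promoter lies just upstream of the coding region and could support in vitro transcription. The annotated open reading frame begins with a cytidine deaminase that the annotation tool matches to rat APOBEC1; the "anc" in the name suggests an ancestrally reconstructed APOBEC variant. This is followed by Streptococcus pyogenes Cas9 carrying D10A, which would act as a nickase in the BE4 architecture. The "NG" designation implies a variant with relaxed NG PAM recognition, although the specific mutations are not listed in the record. One uracil glycosylase inhibitor (UGI) from phage PBS2 is annotated, and an unannotated gap before it could hold a second copy, as BE4-type designs normally have. UGI blocks uracil excision so that deaminated C is retained and resolved as a C-to-T change.

EGFP follows downstream. The record does not annotate the linking element, so how EGFP is coupled to the editor is not stated. The fluorescence lets users identify or sort transfected cells. No guide RNA cassette is annotated, so a guide would have to be supplied separately for programmable base editing in human cells.
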