Features (pLannotate 1.2.2; 19 found; start..end, strand, type, name):
      1..380     +  enhancer       CMV enhancer: human cytomegalovirus immediate early enhancer
    381..584     +  promoter       CMV promoter: human cytomegalovirus (CMV) immediate early promoter
    626..644     +  promoter       T7 promoter: promoter for bacteriophage T7 RNA polymerase
    715..1398    +  CDS            Apobec1: ABEC1_RAT - Experimental evidence at protein level: Swiss-Prot protein existence level 1. Catalytic component of the apolipoprotein B mRNA editing enzyme complex which is responsible for the postranscriptional editing of a CAA codon for Gln to a UAA codon for stop in the APOB mRNA. May also play a role in the epigenetic regulation of gene expression by participating in DNA demethylation. From Rattus norvegicus (Rat).
   1495..3096    +  CDS            dCas9(N): N-terminal portion of catalytically inactive Streptococcus pyogenes dCas9 carrying the D10A mutation (Zetsche et al., 2015)
   3097..5591    +  CDS            Cas9(C) (fragment): C-terminal portion of Streptococcus pyogenes Cas9 (Zetsche et al., 2015)
   5905..6153    +  CDS            UGI: UNGI_BPPB2 - Experimental evidence at protein level: Swiss-Prot protein existence level 1. This protein binds specifically and reversibly to the host uracil-DNA glycosylase, preventing removal of uracil residues from PBS2 DNA by the host uracil-excision repair system. From Bacillus phage PBS2 (Bacteriophage PBS2).
   6283..6999    +  CDS            EGFP: EGFP is a basic (constitutively fluorescent) green fluorescent protein published in 1996, derived from Aequorea victoria. It is reported to be a rapidly-maturing weak dimer with moderate acid sensitivity.
   7087..7311    +  polyA_signal   bGH poly(A) signal: bovine growth hormone polyadenylation signal
   7315..7336    +  promoter       SV40 promoter (fragment): SV40 enhancer and early promoter
   7341..7357    +  misc_feature   MCS (fragment): pBluescript multiple cloning site
   7406..7422    -  protein_bind   lac operator: The lac repressor binds to the lac operator to inhibit transcription in E. coli. This inhibition can be relieved by adding lactose or isopropyl-β-D-thiogalactopyranoside (IPTG). lac repressor encoded by lacI
   7430..7460    -  promoter       lac promoter: promoter for the E. coli lac operon
   7475..7496    -  protein_bind   CAP binding site: CAP binding activates transcription in the presence of cAMP. E. coli catabolite activator protein
   7509..7601    -  CDS            lacI (fragment): lac repressor; lacI; The lac repressor binds to the lac operator to inhibit transcription in E. coli. This inhibition can be relieved by adding lactose or isopropyl-β-D-thiogalactopyranoside (IPTG).
   7784..8372    -  rep_origin     ori: high-copy-number ColE1/pMB1/pBR322/pUC origin of replication
   8543..9403    -  CDS            AmpR: β-lactamase; bla; confers resistance to ampicillin, carbenicillin, and related antibiotics
   9404..9508    -  promoter       AmpR promoter: bla
   9579..9623    -  misc_feature   bom (fragment): basis of mobility region from pBR322
>Addgene plasmid #226853 | ancBE4-NG | addgene full sequence | sequence record 449960 | Addgene NGS Result
GACATTGATTATTGACTAGTTATTAATAGTAATCAATTACGGGGTCATTAGTTCATAGCCCATATATGGA
GTTCCGCGTTACATAACTTACGGTAAATGGCCCGCCTGGCTGACCGCCCAACGACCCCCGCCCATTGACG
TCAATAATGACGTATGTTCCCATAGTAACGCCAATAGGGACTTTCCATTGACGTCAATGGGTGGAGTATT
TACGATAAACTGCCCACTTGGCAGTACATCAAGTGTATCATATGCCAAGTACGCCCCCTATTGACGTCAA
TGACGGTAAATGGCCCGCCTGGCATTATGCCCAGTACATGACCTTATGGGACTTTCCTACTTGGCAGTAC
ATCTACGTATTAGTCATCGCTATTACCATGGTGATGCGGTTTTGGCAGTACATCAATGGGCGTGGATAGC
GGTTTGACTCACGGGGATTTCCAAGTCTCCACCCCATTGACGTCAATGGGAGTTTGTTTTGGCACCAAAA
TCAACGGGACTTTCCAAAATGTCGTAACAACTCCGCCCCATTGACGCAAATGGGCGGTAGGCGTGTACGG
TGGGAGGTCTATATAAGCAGAGCTGGTTTAGTGAACCGTCAGATCCGCTAGAGATCCGCGGCCGCTAATA
CGACTCACTATAGGGAGAGCCGCCACCATGAAACGGACAGCCGACGGAAGCGAGTTCGAGTCACCAAAGA
AGAAGCGGAAAGTCAGCAGTGAAACCGGACCAGTGGCAGTGGACCCAACCCTGAGGAGACGGATTGAGCC
CCATGAATTTGAAGTGTTCTTTGACCCAAGGGAGCTGAGGAAGGAGACATGCCTGCTGTACGAGATCAAG
TGGGGCACAAGCCACAAGATCTGGCGCCACAGCTCCAAGAACACCACAAAGCACGTGGAAGTGAATTTCA
TCGAGAAGTTTACCTCCGAGCGGCACTTCTGCCCCTCTACCAGCTGTTCCATCACATGGTTTCTGTCTTG
GAGCCCTTGCGGCGAGTGTTCCAAGGCCATCACCGAGTTCCTGTCTCAGCACCCTAACGTGACCCTGGTC
ATCTACGTGGCCCGGCTGTATCACCACATGGACCAGCAGAACAGGCAGGGCCTGCGCGATCTGGTGAATT
CTGGCGTGACCATCCAGATCATGACAGCCCCAGAGTACGACTATTGCTGGCGGAACTTCGTGAATTATCC
ACCTGGCAAGGAGGCACACTGGCCAAGATACCCACCCCTGTGGATGAAGCTGTATGCACTGGAGCTGCAC
GCAGGAATCCTGGGCCTGCCTCCATGTCTGAATATCCTGCGGAGAAAGCAGCCCCAGCTGACATTTTTCA
CCATTGCTCTGCAGTCTTGTCACTATCAGCGGCTGCCTCCTCATATTCTGTGGGCTACAGGCCTGAAGTC
TGGAGGATCTAGCGGAGGATCCTCTGGCAGCGAGACACCAGGAACAAGCGAGTCAGCAACACCAGAGAGC
AGTGGCGGCAGCAGCGGCGGCAGCGACAAGAAGTACAGCATCGGCCTGGCCATCGGCACCAACTCTGTGG
GCTGGGCCGTGATCACCGACGAGTACAAGGTGCCCAGCAAGAAATTCAAGGTGCTGGGCAACACCGACCG
GCACAGCATCAAGAAGAACCTGATCGGAGCCCTGCTGTTCGACAGCGGCGAAACAGCCGAGGCCACCCGG
CTGAAGAGAACCGCCAGAAGAAGATACACCAGACGGAAGAACCGGATCTGCTATCTGCAAGAGATCTTCA
GCAACGAGATGGCCAAGGTGGACGACAGCTTCTTCCACAGACTGGAAGAGTCCTTCCTGGTGGAAGAGGA
TAAGAAGCACGAGCGGCACCCCATCTTCGGCAACATCGTGGACGAGGTGGCCTACCACGAGAAGTACCCC
ACCATCTACCACCTGAGAAAGAAACTGGTGGACAGCACCGACAAGGCCGACCTGCGGCTGATCTATCTGG
CCCTGGCCCACATGATCAAGTTCCGGGGCCACTTCCTGATCGAGGGCGACCTGAACCCCGACAACAGCGA
CGTGGACAAGCTGTTCATCCAGCTGGTGCAGACCTACAACCAGCTGTTCGAGGAAAACCCCATCAACGCC
AGCGGCGTGGACGCCAAGGCCATCCTGTCTGCCAGACTGAGCAAGAGCAGACGGCTGGAAAATCTGATCG
CCCAGCTGCCCGGCGAGAAGAAGAATGGCCTGTTCGGAAACCTGATTGCCCTGAGCCTGGGCCTGACCCC
CAACTTCAAGAGCAACTTCGACCTGGCCGAGGATGCCAAACTGCAGCTGAGCAAGGACACCTACGACGAC
GACCTGGACAACCTGCTGGCCCAGATCGGCGACCAGTACGCCGACCTGTTTCTGGCCGCCAAGAACCTGT
CCGACGCCATCCTGCTGAGCGACATCCTGAGAGTGAACACCGAGATCACCAAGGCCCCCCTGAGCGCCTC
TATGATCAAGAGATACGACGAGCACCACCAGGACCTGACCCTGCTGAAAGCTCTCGTGCGGCAGCAGCTG
CCTGAGAAGTACAAAGAGATTTTCTTCGACCAGAGCAAGAACGGCTACGCCGGCTACATTGACGGCGGAG
CCAGCCAGGAAGAGTTCTACAAGTTCATCAAGCCCATCCTGGAAAAGATGGACGGCACCGAGGAACTGCT
CGTGAAGCTGAACAGAGAGGACCTGCTGCGGAAGCAGCGGACCTTCGACAACGGCAGCATCCCCCACCAG
ATCCACCTGGGAGAGCTGCACGCCATTCTGCGGCGGCAGGAAGATTTTTACCCATTCCTGAAGGACAACC
GGGAAAAGATCGAGAAGATCCTGACCTTCCGCATCCCCTACTACGTGGGCCCTCTGGCCAGGGGAAACAG
CAGATTCGCCTGGATGACCAGAAAGAGCGAGGAAACCATCACCCCCTGGAACTTCGAGGAAGTGGTGGAC
AAGGGCGCTTCCGCCCAGAGCTTCATCGAGCGGATGACCAACTTCGATAAGAACCTGCCCAACGAGAAGG
TGCTGCCCAAGCACAGCCTGCTGTACGAGTACTTCACCGTGTATAACGAGCTGACCAAAGTGAAATACGT
GACCGAGGGAATGAGAAAGCCCGCCTTCCTGAGCGGCGAGCAGAAAAAGGCCATCGTGGACCTGCTGTTC
AAGACCAACCGGAAAGTGACCGTGAAGCAGCTGAAAGAGGACTACTTCAAGAAAATCGAGTGCTTCGACT
CCGTGGAAATCTCCGGCGTGGAAGATCGGTTCAACGCCTCCCTGGGCACATACCACGATCTGCTGAAAAT
TATCAAGGACAAGGACTTCCTGGACAATGAGGAAAACGAGGACATTCTGGAAGATATCGTGCTGACCCTG
ACACTGTTTGAGGACAGAGAGATGATCGAGGAACGGCTGAAAACCTATGCCCACCTGTTCGACGACAAAG
TGATGAAGCAGCTGAAGCGGCGGAGATACACCGGCTGGGGCAGGCTGAGCCGGAAGCTGATCAACGGCAT
CCGGGACAAGCAGTCCGGCAAGACAATCCTGGATTTCCTGAAGTCCGACGGCTTCGCCAACAGAAACTTC
ATGCAGCTGATCCACGACGACAGCCTGACCTTTAAAGAGGACATCCAGAAAGCCCAGGTGTCCGGCCAGG
GCGATAGCCTGCACGAGCACATTGCCAATCTGGCCGGCAGCCCCGCCATTAAGAAGGGCATCCTGCAGAC
AGTGAAGGTGGTGGACGAGCTCGTGAAAGTGATGGGCCGGCACAAGCCCGAGAACATCGTGATCGAAATG
GCCAGAGAGAACCAGACCACCCAGAAGGGACAGAAGAACAGCCGCGAGAGAATGAAGCGGATCGAAGAGG
GCATCAAAGAGCTGGGCAGCCAGATCCTGAAAGAACACCCCGTGGAAAACACCCAGCTGCAGAACGAGAA
GCTGTACCTGTACTACCTGCAGAATGGGCGGGATATGTACGTGGACCAGGAACTGGACATCAACCGGCTG
TCCGACTACGATGTGGACCATATCGTGCCTCAGAGCTTTCTGAAGGACGACTCCATCGACAACAAGGTGC
TGACCAGAAGCGACAAGAACCGGGGCAAGAGCGACAACGTGCCCTCCGAAGAGGTCGTGAAGAAGATGAA
GAACTACTGGCGGCAGCTGCTGAACGCCAAGCTGATTACCCAGAGAAAGTTCGACAATCTGACCAAGGCC
GAGAGAGGCGGCCTGAGCGAACTGGATAAGGCCGGCTTCATCAAGAGACAGCTGGTGGAAACCCGGCAGA
TCACAAAGCACGTGGCACAGATCCTGGACTCCCGGATGAACACTAAGTACGACGAGAATGACAAGCTGAT
CCGGGAAGTGAAAGTGATCACCCTGAAGTCCAAGCTGGTGTCCGATTTCCGGAAGGATTTCCAGTTTTAC
AAAGTGCGCGAGATCAACAACTACCACCACGCCCACGACGCCTACCTGAACGCCGTCGTGGGAACCGCCC
TGATCAAAAAGTACCCTAAGCTGGAAAGCGAGTTCGTGTACGGCGACTACAAGGTGTACGACGTGCGGAA
GATGATCGCCAAGAGCGAGCAGGAAATCGGCAAGGCTACCGCCAAGTACTTCTTCTACAGCAACATCATG
AACTTTTTCAAGACCGAGATTACCCTGGCCAACGGCGAGATCCGGAAGCGGCCTCTGATCGAGACAAACG
GCGAAACCGGGGAGATCGTGTGGGATAAGGGCCGGGATTTTGCCACCGTGCGGAAAGTGCTGAGCATGCC
CCAAGTGAATATCGTGAAAAAGACCGAGGTGCAGACAGGCGGCTTCAGCAAAGAGTCTATCCGTCCCAAG
AGGAACAGCGATAAGCTGATCGCCAGAAAGAAGGACTGGGACCCTAAGAAGTACGGCGGCTTCGTGAGCC
CCACCGTGGCCTATTCTGTGCTGGTGGTGGCCAAAGTGGAAAAGGGCAAGTCCAAGAAACTGAAGAGTGT
GAAAGAGCTGCTGGGGATCACCATCATGGAAAGAAGCAGCTTCGAGAAGAATCCCATCGACTTTCTGGAA
GCCAAGGGCTACAAAGAAGTGAAAAAGGACCTGATCATCAAGCTGCCTAAGTACTCCCTGTTCGAGCTGG
AAAACGGCCGGAAGAGAATGCTGGCCTCTGCCCGGTTCCTGCAGAAGGGAAACGAACTGGCCCTGCCCTC
CAAATATGTGAACTTCCTGTACCTGGCCAGCCACTATGAGAAGCTGAAGGGCTCCCCCGAGGATAATGAG
CAGAAACAGCTGTTTGTGGAACAGCACAAGCACTACCTGGACGAGATCATCGAGCAGATCAGCGAGTTCT
CCAAGAGAGTGATCCTGGCCGACGCTAATCTGGACAAAGTGCTGTCCGCCTACAACAAGCACCGGGATAA
GCCCATCAGAGAGCAGGCCGAGAATATCATCCACCTGTTTACCCTGACCAATCTGGGAGCCCCTAGGGCC
TTCAAGTACTTTGACACCACCATCGACCGGAAGGTGTACCGTAGCACCAAAGAGGTGCTGGACGCCACCC
TGATCCACCAGAGCATCACCGGCCTGTACGAGACACGGATCGACCTGTCTCAGCTGGGAGGTGACAGCGG
CGGGAGCGGCGGGAGCGGGGGGAGCACTAATCTGAGCGACATCATTGAGAAGGAGACTGGGAAACAGCTG
GTCATTCAGGAGTCCATCCTGATGCTGCCTGAGGAGGTGGAGGAAGTGATCGGCAACAAGCCAGAGTCTG
ACATCCTGGTGCACACCGCCTACGACGAGTCCACAGATGAGAATGTGATGCTGCTGACCTCTGACGCCCC
CGAGTATAAGCCTTGGGCCCTGGTCATCCAGGATTCTAACGGCGAGAATAAGATCAAGATGCTGAGCGGA
GGATCCGGAGGATCTGGAGGCAGCACCAACCTGTCTGACATCATCGAGAAGGAGACAGGCAAGCAGCTGG
TCATCCAGGAGAGCATCCTGATGCTGCCCGAAGAAGTCGAAGAAGTGATCGGAAACAAGCCTGAGAGCGA
TATCCTGGTCCATACCGCCTACGACGAGAGTACCGACGAAAATGTGATGCTGCTGACATCCGACGCCCCA
GAGTATAAGCCCTGGGCTCTGGTCATCCAGGATTCCAACGGAGAGAACAAAATCAAAATGCTGTCTGGCG
GCTCAAAAAGAACCGCCGACGGCAGCGAATTCGAGCCCAAGAAGAAGAGGAAAGTCGGAAGCGGAGCTAC
TAACTTCAGCCTGCTGAAGCAGGCTGGAGACGTGGAGGAGAACCCTGGACCTATGGTGAGCAAGGGCGAG
GAGCTGTTCACCGGGGTGGTGCCCATCCTGGTCGAGCTGGACGGCGACGTAAACGGCCACAAGTTCAGCG
TGTCCGGCGAGGGCGAGGGCGATGCCACCTACGGCAAGCTGACCCTGAAGTTCATCTGCACCACCGGCAA
GCTGCCCGTGCCCTGGCCCACCCTCGTGACCACCCTGACCTATGGAGTGCAGTGCTTCAGCCGCTACCCC
GACCACATGAAGCAGCACGACTTCTTCAAGTCCGCCATGCCCGAAGGCTACGTCCAGGAGCGCACCATCT
TCTTCAAGGACGACGGCAACTACAAGACCCGCGCCGAGGTGAAGTTCGAGGGCGACACCCTGGTGAACCG
CATCGAGCTGAAGGGCATCGACTTCAAGGAGGACGGCAACATCCTGGGGCACAAGCTGGAGTACAACTAC
AACAGCCACAACGTCTATATCATGGCCGACAAGCAGAAGAACGGCATCAAGGTGAACTTCAAGATCCGCC
ACAACATCGAGGACGGCAGCGTGCAGCTCGCCGACCACTACCAGCAGAACACCCCCATCGGCGACGGCCC
CGTGCTGCTGCCCGACAACCACTACCTGAGCACCCAGTCCGCCCTGAGCAAAGACCCCAACGAGAAGCGC
GATCACATGGTCCTGCTGGAGTTCGTGACCGCCGCCGGGATCACTCTCGGCATGGACGAGCTGTACAAGT
CTGGTGGTTCTCCCAAGAAGAAAAGGAAAGTCTAACCGGTCATCATCACCATCACCATTGAGTTTAAACC
CGCTGATCAGCCTCGACTGTGCCTTCTAGTTGCCAGCCATCTGTTGTTTGCCCCTCCCCCGTGCCTTCCT
TGACCCTGGAAGGTGCCACTCCCACTGTCCTTTCCTAATAAAATGAGGAAATTGCATCGCATTGTCTGAG
TAGGTGTCATTCTATTCTGGGGGGTGGGGTGGGGCAGGACAGCAAGGGGGAGGATTGGGAAGACAATAGC
AGGCATGCTGGGGATGCGGTGGGCTCTATGGCTTCTGAGGCGGAAAGAACCAGCTGGGGCTCGATACCGT
CGACCTCTAGCTAGAGCTTGGCGTAATCATGGTCATAGCTGTTTCCTGTGTGAAATTGTTATCCGCTCAC
AATTCCACACAACATACGAGCCGGAAGCATAAAGTGTAAAGCCTAGGATGCCTAATGAGTGAGCTAACTC
ACATTAATTGCGTTGCGCTCACTGCCCGCTTTCCAGTCGGGAAACCTGTCGTGCCAGCTGCATTAATGAA
TCGGCCAACGCGCGGGAAGAGGCGGTTTGCGTATTGGGCGCTCTTCCGCTTCCTCGCTCACTGACTCGCT
GCGCTCGGTCGTTCGGCTGCGGCGAGCGGTATCAGCTCACTCAAAGGCGGTAATACGGTTATCCACAGAA
TCAGGGGATAACGCAGGAAAGAACATGTGAGCAAAAGGCCAGCAAAAGGCCAGGAACCGTAAAAAGGCCG
CGTTGCTGGCGTTTTTCCATAGGCTCCGCCCCCCTGACGAGCATCACAAAAATCGACGCTCAAGTCAGAG
GTGGCGAAACCCGACAGGACTATAAAGATACCAGGCGTTTCCCCCTGGAAGCTCCCTCGTGCGCTCTCCT
GTTCCGACCCTGCCGCTTACCGGATACCTGTCCGCCTTTCTCCCTTCGGGAAGCGTGGCGCTTTCTCATA
GCTCACGCTGTAGGTATCTCAGTTCGGTGTAGGTCGTTCGCTCCAAGCTGGGCTGTGTGCACGAACCCCC
CGTTCAGCCCGACCGCTGCGCCTTATCCGGTAACTATCGTCTTGAGTCCAACCCGGTAAGACACGACTTA
TCGCCACTGGCAGCAGCCACTGGTAACAGGATTAGCAGAGCGAGGTATGTAGGCGGTGCTACAGAGTTCT
TGAAGTGGTGGCCTAACTACGGCTACACTAGAAGAACAGTATTTGGTATCTGCGCTCTGCTGAAGCCAGT
TACCTTCGGAAAAAGAGTTGGTAGCTCTTGATCCGGCAAACAAACCACCGCTGGTAGCGGTGGTTTTTTT
GTTTGCAAGCAGCAGATTACGCGCAGAAAAAAAGGATCTCAAGAAGATCCTTTGATCTTTTCTACGGGGT
CTGACACTCAGTGGAACGAAAACTCACGTTAAGGGATTTTGGTCATGAGATTATCAAAAAGGATCTTCAC
CTAGATCCTTTTAAATTAAAAATGAAGTTTTAAATCAATCTAAAGTATATATGAGTAAACTTGGTCTGAC
AGTTACCAATGCTTAATCAGTGAGGCACCTATCTCAGCGATCTGTCTATTTCGTTCATCCATAGTTGCCT
GACTCCCCGTCGTGTAGATAACTACGATACGGGAGGGCTTACCATCTGGCCCCAGTGCTGCAATGATACC
GCGAGACCCACGCTCACCGGCTCCAGATTTATCAGCAATAAACCAGCCAGCCGGAAGGGCCGAGCGCAGA
AGTGGTCCTGCAACTTTATCCGCCTCCATCCAGTCTATTAATTGTTGCCGGGAAGCTAGAGTAAGTAGTT
CGCCAGTTAATAGTTTGCGCAACGTTGTTGCCATTGCTACAGGCATCGTGGTGTCACGCTCGTCGTTTGG
TATGGCTTCATTCAGCTCCGGTTCCCAACGATCAAGGCGAGTTACATGATCCCCCATGTTGTGCAAAAAA
GCGGTTAGCTCCTTCGGTCCTCCGATCGTTGTCAGAAGTAAGTTGGCCGCAGTGTTATCACTCATGGTTA
TGGCAGCACTGCATAATTCTCTTACTGTCATGCCATCCGTAAGATGCTTTTCTGTGACTGGTGAGTACTC
AACCAAGTCATTCTGAGAATAGTGTATGCGGCGACCGAGTTGCTCTTGCCCGGCGTCAATACGGGATAAT
ACCGCGCCACATAGCAGAACTTTAAAAGTGCTCATCATTGGAAAACGTTCTTCGGGGCGAAAACTCTCAA
GGATCTTACCGCTGTTGAGATCCAGTTCGATGTAACCCACTCGTGCACCCAACTGATCTTCAGCATCTTT
TACTTTCACCAGCGTTTCTGGGTGAGCAAAAACAGGAAGGCAAAATGCCGCAAAAAAGGGAATAAGGGCG
ACACGGAAATGTTGAATACTCATACTCTTCCTTTTTCAATATTATTGAAGCATTTATCAGGGTTATTGTC
TCATGAGCGGATACATATTTGAATGTATTTAGAAAAATAAACAAATAGGGGTTCCGCGCACATTTCCCCG
AAAAGTGCCACCTGACGTCGACGGATCGGGAGATCGATCTCCCGATCCCCTAGGGTCGACTCTCAGTACA
ATCTGCTCTGATGCCGCATAGTTAAGCCAGTATCTGCTCCCTGCTTGTGTGTTGGAGGTCGCTGAGTAGT
GCGCGAGCAAAATTTAAGCTACAACAAGGCAAGGCTTGACCGACAATTGCATGAAGAATCTGCTTAGGGT
TAGGCGTTTTGCGCTGCTTCGCGATGTACGGGCCAGATATACGCGTT
